>Addgene plasmid #76304 | FASTKD2 gRNA (BRDN0001148171) | addgene full sequence | sequence record 185582 | Addgene Assembled Sequence
CCCGGGTGCAAAGATGGATAAAGTTTTAAACAGAGAGGAATCTTTGCAGCTAATGGACCTTCTAGGTCTT
GAAAGGAGTGGGAATTGGCTCCGGTGCCCGTCAGTGGGCAGAGCGCACATCGCCCACAGTCCCCGAGAAG
TTGGGGGGAGGGGTCGGCAATTGATCCGGTGCCTAGAGAAGGTGGCGCGGGGTAAACTGGGAAAGTGATG
TCGTGTACTGGCTCCGCCTTTTTCCCGAGGGTGGGGGAGAACCGTATATAAGTGCAGTAGTCGCCGTGAA
CGTTCTTTTTCGCAACGGGTTTGCCGCCAGAACACAGGTAAGTGCCGTGTGTGGTTCCCGCGGGCCTGGC
CTCTTTACGGGTTATGGCCCTTGCGTGCCTTGAATTACTTCCACCTGGCTGCAGTACGTGATTCTTGATC
CCGAGCTTCGGGTTGGAAGTGGGTGGGAGAGTTCGAGGCCTTGCGCTTAAGGAGCCCCTTCGCCTCGTGC
TTGAGTTGAGGCCTGGCCTGGGCGCTGGGGCCGCCGCGTGCGAATCTGGTGGCACCTTCGCGCCTGTCTC
GCTGCTTTCGATAAGTCTCTAGCCATTTAAAATTTTTGATGACCTGCTGCGACGCTTTTTTTCTGGCAAG
ATAGTCTTGTAAATGCGGGCCAAGATCTGCACACTGGTATTTCGGTTTTTGGGGCCGCGGGCGGCGACGG
GGCCCGTGCGTCCCAGCGCACATGTTCGGCGAGGCGGGGCCTGCGAGCGCGGCCACCGAGAATCGGACGG
GGGTAGTCTCAAGCTGGCCGGCCTGCTCTGGTGCCTGGCCTCGCGCCGCCGTGTATCGCCCCGCCCTGGG
CGGCAAGGCTGGCCCGGTCGGCACCAGTTGCGTGAGCGGAAAGATGGCCGCTTCCCGGCCCTGCTGCAGG
GAGCTCAAAATGGAGGACGCGGCGCTCGGGAGAGCGGGCGGGTGAGTCACCCACACAAAGGAAAAGGGCC
TTTCCGTCCTCAGCCGTCGCTTCATGTGACTCCACGGAGTACCGGGCGCCGTCCAGGCACCTCGATTAGT
TCTCGAGCTTTTGGAGTACGTCGTCTTTAGGTTGGGGGGAGGGGTTTTATGCGATGGAGTTTCCCCACAC
TGAGTGGGTGGAGACTGAAGTTAGGCCAGCTTGGCACTTGATGTAATTCTCCTTGGAATTTGCCCTTTTT
GAGTTTGGATCTTGGTTCATTCTCAAGCCTCAGACAGTGGTTCAAAGTTTTTTTCTTCCATTTCAGGTGT
CGTGACGTACGGCCACCATGACCGAGTACAAGCCCACGGTGCGCCTCGCCACCCGCGACGACGTCCCCAG
GGCCGTACGCACCCTCGCCGCCGCGTTCGCCGACTACCCCGCCACGCGCCACACCGTCGATCCGGACCGC
CACATCGAGCGGGTCACCGAGCTGCAAGAACTCTTCCTCACGCGCGTCGGGCTCGACATCGGCAAGGTGT
GGGTCGCGGACGACGGCGCCGCCGTGGCGGTCTGGACCACGCCGGAGAGCGTCGAAGCGGGGGCGGTGTT
CGCCGAGATCGGCCCGCGCATGGCCGAGTTGAGCGGTTCCCGGCTGGCCGCGCAGCAACAGATGGAAGGC
CTCCTGGCGCCGCACCGGCCCAAGGAGCCCGCGTGGTTCCTGGCCACCGTCGGAGTCTCGCCCGACCACC
AGGGCAAGGGTCTGGGCAGCGCCGTCGTGCTCCCCGGAGTGGAGGCGGCCGAGCGCGCCGGGGTGCCCGC
CTTCCTGGAGACCTCCGCGCCCCGCAACCTCCCCTTCTACGAGCGGCTCGGCTTCACCGTCACCGCCGAC
GTCGAGGTGCCCGAAGGACCGCGCACCTGGTGCATGACCCGCAAGCCCGGTGCCTGAACGCGTTAAGTCG
ACAATCAACCTCTGGATTACAAAATTTGTGAAAGATTGACTGGTATTCTTAACTATGTTGCTCCTTTTAC
GCTATGTGGATACGCTGCTTTAATGCCTTTGTATCATGCTATTGCTTCCCGTATGGCTTTCATTTTCTCC
TCCTTGTATAAATCCTGGTTGCTGTCTCTTTATGAGGAGTTGTGGCCCGTTGTCAGGCAACGTGGCGTGG
TGTGCACTGTGTTTGCTGACGCAACCCCCACTGGTTGGGGCATTGCCACCACCTGTCAGCTCCTTTCCGG
GACTTTCGCTTTCCCCCTCCCTATTGCCACGGCGGAACTCATCGCCGCCTGCCTTGCCCGCTGCTGGACA
GGGGCTCGGCTGTTGGGCACTGACAATTCCGTGGTGTTGTCGGGGAAATCATCGTCCTTTCCTTGGCTGC
TCGCCTGTGTTGCCACCTGGATTCTGCGCGGGACGTCCTTCTGCTACGTCCCTTCGGCCCTCAATCCAGC
GGACCTTCCTTCCCGCGGCCTGCTGCCGGCTCTGCGGCCTCTTCCGCGTCTTCGCCTTCGCCCTCAGACG
AGTCGGATCTCCCTTTGGGCCGCCTCCCCGCGTCGACTTTAAGACCAATGACTTACAAGGCAGCTGTAGA
TCTTAGCCACTTTTTAAAAGAAAAGGGGGGACTGGAAGGGCTAATTCACTCCCAACGAAGACAAGATCTG
CTTTTTGCTTGTACTGGGTCTCTCTGGTTAGACCAGATCTGAGCCTGGGAGCTCTCTGGCTAACTAGGGA
ACCCACTGCTTAAGCCTCAATAAAGCTTGCCTTGAGTGCTTCAAGTAGTGTGTGCCCGTCTGTTGTGTGA
CTCTGGTAACTAGAGATCCCTCAGACCCTTTTAGTCAGTGTGGAAAATCTCTAGCAGTACGTATAGTAGT
TCATGTCATCTTATTATTCAGTATTTATAACTTGCAAAGAAATGAATATCAGAGAGTGAGAGGAACTTGT
TTATTGCAGCTTATAATGGTTACAAATAAAGCAATAGCATCACAAATTTCACAAATAAAGCATTTTTTTC
ACTGCATTCTAGTTGTGGTTTGTCCAAACTCATCAATGTATCTTATCATGTCTGGCTCTAGCTATCCCGC
CCCTAACTCCGCCCATCCCGCCCCTAACTCCGCCCAGTTCCGCCCATTCTCCGCCCCATGGCTGACTAAT
TTTTTTTATTTATGCAGAGGCCGAGGCCGCCTCGGCCTCTGAGCTATTCCAGAAGTAGTGAGGAGGCTTT
TTTGGAGGCCTAGGGACGTACCCAATTCGCCCTATAGTGAGTCGTATTACGCGCGCTCACTGGCCGTCGT
TTTACAACGTCGTGACTGGGAAAACCCTGGCGTTACCCAACTTAATCGCCTTGCAGCACATCCCCCTTTC
GCCAGCTGGCGTAATAGCGAAGAGGCCCGCACCGATCGCCCTTCCCAACAGTTGCGCAGCCTGAATGGCG
AATGGG
[124 nt withheld, positions 3367-3490]
C
[91 nt withheld, positions 3492-3582]
A
[49 nt withheld, positions 3584-3632]
CCTTTGACGTTGGAGTCCACGTTCTTT
[37 nt withheld, positions 3660-3696]
ACCCTATCTCGGTCTATTCTTTTGATTTATAAGGGATTTTGCCGATTTCGGCCTATTGGTTAAAAAATGA
GCTGATTTAACAAAAATTTAACGCGAATTTTAACAAAATATTAACGCTTACAATTTAGGTGGCACTTTTC
GGGGAAATGTGCGCGGAACCCCTATTTGTTTATTTTTCTAAATACATTCAAATATGTATCCGCTCATGAG
ACAATAACCCTGATAAATGCTTCAATAATATTGAAAAAGGAAGAGTATGAGTATTCAACATTTCCGTGTC
GCCCTTATTCCCTTTTTTGCGGCATTTTGCCTTCCTGTTTTTGCTCACCCAGAAACGCTGGTGAAAGTAA
AAGATGCTGAAGATCAGTTGGGTGCACGAGTGGGTTACATCGAACTGGATCTCAACAGCGGTAAGATCCT
TGAGAGTTTTCGCCCCGAAGAACGTTTTCCAATGATGAGCACTTTTAAAGTTCTGCTATGTGGCGCGGTA
TTATCCCGTATTGACGCCGGGCAAGAGCAACTCGGTCGCCGCATACACTATTCTCAGAATGACTTGGTTG
AGTACTCACCAGTCACAGAAAAGCATCTTACGGATGGCATGACAGTAAGAGAATTATGCAGTGCTGCCAT
AACCATGAGTGATAACACTGCGGCCAACTTACTTCTGACAACGATCGGAGGACCGAAGGAGCTAACCGCT
TTTTTGCACAACATGGGGGATCATGTAACTCGCCTTGATCGTTGGGAACCGGAGCTGAATGAAGCCATAC
CAAACGACGAGCGTGACACCACGATGCCTGTAGCAATGGCAACAACGTTGCGCAAACTATTAACTGGCGA
ACTACTTACTCTAGCTTCCCGGCAACAATTAATAGACTGGATGGAGGCGGATAAAGTTGCAGGACCACTT
CTGCGCTCGGCCCTTCCGGCTGGCTGGTTTATTGCTGATAAATCTGGAGCCGGTGAGCGTGGGTCTCGCG
GTATCATTGCAGCACTGGGGCCAGATGGTAAGCCCTCCCGTATCGTAGTTATCTACACGACGGGGAGTCA
GGCAACTATGGATGAACGAAATAGACAGATCGCTGAGATAGGTGCCTCACTGATTAAGCATTGGTAACTG
TCAGACCAAGTTTACTCATATATACTTTAGATTGATTTAAAACTTCATTTTTAATTTAAAAGGATCTAGG
TGAAGATCCTTTTTGATAATCTCATGACCAAAATCCCTTAACGTGAGTTTTCGTTCCACTGAGCGTCAGA
CCCCGTAGAAAAGATCAAAGGATCTTCTTGAGATCCTTTTTTTCTGCGCGTAATCTGCTGCTTGCAAACA
AAAAAACCACCGCTACCAGCGGTGGTTTGTTTGCCGGATCAAGAGCTACCAACTCTTTTTCCGAAGGTAA
CTGGCTTCAGCAGAGCGCAGATACCAAATACTGTTCTTCTAGTGTAGCCGTAGTTAGGCCACCACTTCAA
GAACTCTGTAGCACCGCCTACATACCTCGCTCTGCTAATCCTGTTACCAGTGGCTGCTGCCAGTGGCGAT
AAGTCGTGTCTTACCGGGTTGGACTCAAGACGATAGTTACCGGATAAGGCGCAGCGGTCGGGCTGAACGG
GGGGTTCGTGCACACAGCCCAGCTTGGAGCGAACGACCTACACCGAACTGAGATACCTACAGCGTGAGCT
ATGAGAAAGCGCCACGCTTCCCGAAGGGAGAAAGGCGGACAGGTATCCGGTAAGCGGCAGGGTCGGAACA
GGAGAGCGCACGAGGGAGCTTCCAGGGGGAAACGCCTGGTATCTTTATAGTCCTGTCGGGTTTCGCCACC
TCTGACTTGAGCGTCGATTTTTGTGATGCTCGTCAGGGGGGCGGAGCCTATGGAAAAACGCCAGCAACGC
GGCCTTTTTACGGTTCCTGGCCTTTTGCTGGCCTTTTGCTCACATGTTCTTTCCTGCGTTATCCCCTGAT
TCTGTGGATAACCGTATTACCGCCTTTGAGTGAGCTGATACCGCTCGCCGCAGCCGAACGACCGAGCGCA
GCGAGTCAGTGAGCGAGGAAGCGGAAGAGCGCCCAATACGCAAACCGCCTCTCCCCGCGCGTTGGCCGAT
TCATTAATGCAGCTGGCACGACAGGTTTCCCGACTGGAAAGCGGGCAGTGAGCGCAACGCAATTAATGTG
AGTTAGCTCACTCATTAGGCACCCCAGGCTTTACACTTTATGCTTCCGGCTCGTATGTTGTGTGGAATTG
TGAGCGGATAACAATTTCACACAGGAAACAGCTATGACCATGATTACGCCAAGCGCGCAATTAACCCTCA
CTAAAGGGAACAAAAGCTGGAGCTGCAAGCTTAATGTAGTCTTATGCAATACTCTTGTAGTCTTGCAACA
TGGTAACGATGAGTTAGCAACATGCCTTACAAGGAGAGAAAAAGCACCGTGCATGCCGATTGGTGGAAGT
AAGGTGGTACGATCGTGCCTTATTAGGAAGGCAACAGACGGGTCTGACATGGATTGGACGAACCACTGAA
TTGCCGCATTGCAGAGATATTGTATTTAAGTGCCTAGCTCGATACATAAACGGGTCTCTCTGGTTAGACC
AGATCTGAGCCTGGGAGCTCTCTGGCTAACTAGGGAACCCACTGCTTAAGCCTCAATAAAGCTTGCCTTG
AGTGCTTCAAGTAGTGTGTGCCCGTCTGTTGTGTGACTCTGGTAACTAGAGATCCCTCAGACCCTTTTAG
TCAGTGTGGAAAATCTCTAGCAGTGGCGCCCGAACAGGGACTTGAAAGCGAAAGGGAAACCAGAGGAGCT
CTCTCGACGCAGGACTCGGCTTGCTGAAGCGCGCACGGCAAGAGGCGAGGGGCGGCGACTGGTGAGTACG
CCAAAAATTTTGACTAGCGGAGGCTAGAAGGAGAGAGATGGGTGCGAGAGCGTCAGTATTAAGCGGGGGA
GAATTAGATCGCGATGGGAAAAAATTCGGTTAAGGCCAGGGGGAAAGAAAAAATATAAATTAAAACATAT
AGTATGGGCAAGCAGGGAGCTAGAACGATTCGCAGTTAATCCTGGCCTGTTAGAAACATCAGAAGGCTGT
AGACAAATACTGGGACAGCTACAACCATCCCTTCAGACAGGATCAGAAGAACTTAGATCATTATATAATA
CAGTAGCAACCCTCTATTGTGTGCATCAAAGGATAGAGATAAAAGACACCAAGGAAGCTTTAGACAAGAT
AGAGGAAGAGCAAAACAAAAGTAAGACCACCGCACAGCAAGCGGCCGCTGATCTTCAGACCTGGAGGAGG
AGATATGAGGGACAATTGGAGAAGTGAATTATATAAATATAAAGTAGTAAAAATTGAACCATTAGGAGTA
GCACCCACCAAGGCAAAGAGAAGAGTGGTGCAGAGAGAAAAAAGAGCAGTGGGAATAGGAGCTTTGTTCC
TTGGGTTCTTGGGAGCAGCAGGAAGCACTATGGGCGCAGCGTCAATGACGCTGACGGTACAGGCCAGACA
ATTATTGTCTGGTATAGTGCAGCAGCAGAACAATTTGCTGAGGGCTATTGAGGCGCAACAGCATCTGTTG
CAACTCACAGTCTGGGGCATCAAGCAGCTCCAGGCAAGAATCCTGGCTGTGGAAAGATACCTAAAGGATC
AACAGCTCCTGGGGATTTGGGGTTGCTCTGGAAAACTCATTTGCACCACTGCTGTGCCTTGGAATGCTAG
TTGGAGTAATAAATCTCTGGAACAGATTTGGAATCACACGACCTGGATGGAGTGGGACAGAGAAATTAAC
AATTACACAAGCTTAATACACTCCTTAATTGAAGAATCGCAAAACCAGCAAGAAAAGAATGAACAAGAAT
TATTGGAATTAGATAAATGGGCAAGTTTGTGGAATTGGTTTAACATAACAAATTGGCTGTGGTATATAAA
ATTATTCATAATGATAGTAGGAGGCTTGGTAGGTTTAAGAATAGTTTTTGCTGTACTTTCTATAGTGAAT
AGAGTTAGGCAGGGATATTCACCATTATCGTTTCAGACCCACCTCCCAACCCCGAGGGGACCCAGAGAGG
GCCTATTTCCCATGATTCCTTCATATTTGCATATACGATACAAGGCTGTTAGAGAGATAATTAGAATTAA
TTTGACTGTAAACACAAAGATATTAGTACAAAATACGTGACGTAGAAAGTAATAATTTCTTGGGTAGTTT
GCAGTTTTAAAATTATGTTTTAAAATGGACTATCATATGCTTACCGTAACTTGAAAGTATTTCGATTTCT
TGGCTTTATATATCTTGTGGAAAGGACGAAACACCGTGCATCTAACACATCACTCAGTTTTAGAGCTAGA
AATAGCAAGTTAAAATAAGGCTAGTCCGTTATCAACTTGAAAAAGTGGCACCGAGTCGGTGCTTTTTTAA
GCTTGGCGTAACTAGATCTTGAGACAAATGGCAGTATTCATCCACAATTTTAAAAGAAAAGGGGGGATTG
GGGGGTACAGTGCAGGGGAAAGAATAGTAGACATAATAGCAACAGACATACAAACTAAAGAATTACAAAA
ACAAATTACAAAAATTCAAAATTTTCGGGTTTATTACAGGGACAGCAGAGATCCACTTTGGCGCCGGCTC
GAGGGGG
Features (pLannotate 1.2.2; 29 found; start..end, strand, type, name):
     14..80      +  CDS            small t antigen (fragment): SV40 (simian virus 40) small t antigen
    106..317     +  promoter       EF-1α core promoter: core promoter for human elongation factor EF-1α
    318..1256    +  intron         EF-1α intron A: intron upstream of the start codon of human EF-1α
   1278..1877    +  CDS            PuroR (fragment): puromycin N-acetyltransferase; pac from Streptomyces; confers resistance to puromycin
   1893..2481    +  misc_feature   WPRE: woodchuck hepatitis virus posttranscriptional regulatory element
   2532..2551    +  misc_feature   cPPT/CTS (fragment): central polypurine tract and central termination sequence of HIV-1
   2553..2786    +  LTR            3' LTR (ΔU3): self-inactivating 3' long terminal repeat (LTR) from HIV-1
   2864..2985    +  polyA_signal   SV40 poly(A) signal: SV40 polyadenylation signal
   3025..3160    +  rep_origin     SV40 ori: SV40 origin of replication
   3181..3199    -  promoter       T7 promoter: promoter for bacteriophage T7 RNA polymerase
   3207..3362    +  CDS            lacZα (fragment): LacZα fragment of β-galactosidase; lacZ fragment
   3367..3795    +  rep_origin     f1 ori (sequence partly withheld): f1 bacteriophage origin of replication; arrow indicates direction of (+) strand synthesis
   3848..3952    +  promoter       AmpR promoter: bla
   3953..4813    +  CDS            AmpR: β-lactamase; bla; confers resistance to ampicillin, carbenicillin, and related antibiotics
   4984..5572    +  rep_origin     ori: high-copy-number ColE1/pMB1/pBR322/pUC origin of replication
   5755..5847    +  CDS            lacI (fragment): lac repressor; lacI; The lac repressor binds to the lac operator to inhibit transcription in E. coli. This inhibition can be relieved by adding lactose or isopropyl-β-D-thiogalactopyranoside (IPTG).
   5860..5881    +  protein_bind   CAP binding site: CAP binding activates transcription in the presence of cAMP. E. coli catabolite activator protein
   5896..5926    +  promoter       lac promoter: promoter for the E. coli lac operon
   5934..5950    +  protein_bind   lac operator: The lac repressor binds to the lac operator to inhibit transcription in E. coli. This inhibition can be relieved by adding lactose or isopropyl-β-D-thiogalactopyranoside (IPTG). lac repressor encoded by lacI
   5995..6013    +  promoter       T3 promoter: promoter for bacteriophage T3 RNA polymerase
   6041..6267    +  promoter       RSV promoter: Rous sarcoma virus enhancer/promoter
   6268..6448    +  LTR            5' LTR (truncated): truncated 5' long terminal repeat (LTR) from HIV-1
   6495..6620    +  misc_feature   HIV-1 Ψ: packaging signal of human immunodeficiency virus type 1
   6604..6967    +  CDS            HIV-1 gag (fragment): gag protein from human immunodeficiency virus 1; gag
   7113..7346    +  misc_feature   RRE: The Rev response element (RRE) of HIV-1 allows for Rev-dependent mRNA export from the nucleus to the cytoplasm.
   7723..7749    +  CDS            Rev (fragment): human immunodeficiency virus 1 (HIV-1) Rev protein; rev; enhances nuclear export of unspliced and incompletely spliced viral mRNAs
   7753..7993    +  promoter       U6 promoter: RNA polymerase III promoter for human U6 snRNA
   8023..8098    +  misc_RNA       gRNA scaffold: guide RNA scaffold for the Streptococcus pyogenes CRISPR/Cas9 system
   8154..8271    +  misc_feature   cPPT/CTS: central polypurine tract and central termination sequence of HIV-1
