[The description below was written by a language model from this plasmid's Addgene catalogue record and pLannotate feature annotations shown in this document.]
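Description:
FASTKD2 gRNA (BRDN0001148171) is a third-generation lentiviral single-guide RNA plasmid built on the lentiGuide-Puro backbone and designed to target human FASTKD2 for CRISPR-Cas9 editing. It is maintained in E. coli through a high-copy ColE1/pUC-type origin with ampicillin selection (AmpR under its own promoter). The backbone also carries an f1 origin, an SV40 origin and poly(A) signal, and remnants of lac and T7/T3 cloning-vector sequence.

The viral genome is transcribed from an RSV promoter fused to a truncated HIV-1 5' LTR, which makes transcription Tat-independent. This is followed by the Ψ packaging signal with a partial gag sequence, the Rev response element for nuclear export of the full-length RNA, and a cPPT/CTS. It ends in a ΔU3 self-inactivating 3' LTR. Within this unit, a human U6 RNA polymerase III promoter drives the FASTKD2-specific spacer joined to the Streptococcus pyogenes gRNA scaffold. Downstream, the EF-1α core promoter with its intron A expresses puromycin N-acetyltransferase, allowing puromycin selection of transduced mammalian cells. A WPRE placed after this cassette enhances transcript expression.

The guide was designed against several FASTKD2 reference transcripts and belongs to a human kinome gRNA collection associated with work on optimised sgRNA design. The plasmid does not encode Cas9, so it is meant to be used with a separate Cas9 lentivector or in cells that already express Cas9. Its typical use is gene knockout after virus has been produced with helper packaging plasmids.
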