Addgene plasmid #76304: FASTKD2 gRNA (BRDN0001148171)
Purpose: 3rd generation lentiviral gRNA plasmid targeting human FASTKD2
Depositing lab: John Doench & David Root. Depositing organization: Broad Institute. Publication: Optimized sgRNA design to maximize activity and minimize off-target effects of CRISPR-Cas9. Doench JG, Fusi N, Sullender M, Hegde M, Vaimberg EW, Donovan KF, Smith I, Tothova Z, Wilen C, Orchard R, Virgin HW, Listgarten J, Root DE. Nat Biotechnol. 2016 Jan 18. doi: 10.1038/nbt.3437. PubMed 26780180.
Backbone
  Vector backbone: lentiGuide-Puro
  Backbone manufacturer: Zhang Lab (Addgene plasmid # 52963)
  Vector type: Mammalian Expression, Lentiviral, CRISPR
  Selectable markers: Puromycin
Growth in bacteria
  Bacterial resistance: Ampicillin, 100 μg/mL
  Growth temperature: 37°C
  Growth strain: DH5alpha
  Copy number: High Copy
Gene/Insert
  Gene/Insert name: FASTKD2 (alt names: FASTKD2; NM_001136193.1)
  gRNA/shRNA sequence: TGCATCTAACACATCACTCA
  Species: H. sapiens (human)
  Entrez Gene: FASTKD2 (a.k.a. KIAA0971)
  Promoter: hU6
  Cloning method: Unknown
  Sequencing primers: 5′ U6-F; 3′ pS2-R
Terms and licenses: Academic/Nonprofit Terms; Industry Terms: Not Available to Industry
Depositor comments: The gRNA was designed to target the following Genbank reference sequence(s): NM_001136193.1,NM_001136194.1,NM_014929.3. Note that this plasmid does NOT contain Cas9. It should be used in conjunction with lentiCas9-Blast (Addgene #52962) or otherwise with cell lines already expressing Cas9. Browse the full kinome gRNA library at http://www.addgene.org/pooled-library/broadgpp-human-kinome/ or visit http://www.broadinstitute.org/rnai/public/ for detailed protocols and information.
How to cite: FASTKD2 gRNA (BRDN0001148171) was a gift from John Doench & David Root (Addgene plasmid # 76304 ; http://n2t.net/addgene:76304 ; RRID:Addgene_76304)
