>Addgene plasmid #76304 | FASTKD2 gRNA (BRDN0001148171) | depositor partial sequence | sequence record 143764 | Target Sequence
TGCATCTAACACATCACTCA
