>Addgene plasmid #76304 | FASTKD2 gRNA (BRDN0001148171) | addgene partial sequence | sequence record 185581 | hU6-F
AGAAAGTAATAATTTCTTGGGTAGTTTGCAGTTTTAAAATTATGTTTTAAAATGGACTATCATATGCTTA
CCGTAACTTGAAAGTATTTCGATTTCTTGGCTTTATATATCTTGTGGAAAGGACGAAACACCGTGCATCT
AACACATCACTCAGTTTTAGAGCTAGAAATAGCAAGTTAAAATAAGGCTAGTCCGTTATCAACTTGAAAA
AGTGGCACCGAGTCGGTGCTTTTTTAAGCTTGGCGTAACTAGATCTTGAGACAAATGGCAGTATTCATCC
ACAATTTTAAAAGAAAAGGGGGGATTGGGGGGTACAGTGCAGGGGAAAGAATAGTAGACATAATAGCAAC
AGACATACAAACTAAAGAATTACAAAAACAAATTACAAAAATTCAAAATTTTCGGGTTTATTACAGGGAC
AGCAGAGATCCACTTTGGCGCCGGCTCGAGGGGGCCCGGGTGCAAAGATGGATAAAGTTTTAAACAGAGA
GGAATCTTTGCAGCTAATGGACCTTCTAGGTCTTGAAAGGAGTGGGAATTGGCTCCGGTGCCCGTCAGTG
GGCAGAGCGC
